>Addgene plasmid #42826 | TAL3363 | depositor partial sequence | sequence record 57946 | TAL3363 sequence 2430 bps
TCTAGAGCTAGCACCATGGACTACAAAGACCATGACGGTGATTATAAAGATCATGACATCGATTACAAGG
ATGACGATGACAAGATGGCCCCCAAGAAGAAGAGGAAGGTGGGCATTCACCGCGGGGTACCTATGGTGGA
CTTGAGGACACTCGGTTATTCGCAACAGCAACAGGAGAAAATCAAGCCTAAGGTCAGGAGCACCGTCGCG
CAACACCACGAGGCGCTTGTGGGGCATGGCTTCACTCATGCGCATATTGTCGCGCTTTCACAGCACCCTG
CGGCGCTTGGGACGGTGGCTGTCAAATACCAAGATATGATTGCGGCCCTGCCCGAAGCCACGCACGAGGC
AATTGTAGGGGTCGGTAAACAGTGGTCGGGAGCGCGAGCACTTGAGGCGCTGCTGACTGTGGCGGGTGAG
CTTAGGGGGCCTCCGCTCCAGCTCGACACCGGGCAGCTGCTGAAGATCGCGAAGAGAGGGGGAGTAACAG
CGGTAGAGGCAGTGCACGCCTGGCGCAATGCGCTCACCGGGGCCCCCTTGAACCTGACCCCAGACCAGGT
AGTCGCAATCGCGAACAATAATGGGGGAAAGCAAGCCCTGGAAACCGTGCAAAGGTTGTTGCCGGTCCTT
TGTCAAGACCACGGCCTTACACCGGAGCAAGTCGTGGCCATTGCAAGCAATGGGGGTGGCAAACAGGCTC
TTGAGACGGTTCAGAGACTTCTCCCAGTTCTCTGTCAAGCCCACGGGCTGACTCCCGATCAAGTTGTAGC
GATTGCGAATAACAATGGAGGGAAACAAGCATTGGAGACTGTCCAACGGCTCCTTCCCGTGTTGTGTCAA
GCCCACGGTTTGACGCCTGCACAAGTGGTCGCCATCGCCAGCCATGATGGCGGTAAGCAGGCGCTGGAAA
CAGTACAGCGCCTGCTGCCTGTACTGTGCCAGGATCATGGACTGACCCCAGACCAGGTAGTCGCAATCGC
GTCACATGACGGGGGAAAGCAAGCCCTGGAAACCGTGCAAAGGTTGTTGCCGGTCCTTTGTCAAGACCAC
GGCCTTACACCGGAGCAAGTCGTGGCCATTGCAAATAATAACGGTGGCAAACAGGCTCTTGAGACGGTTC
AGAGACTTCTCCCAGTTCTCTGTCAAGCCCACGGGCTGACTCCCGATCAAGTTGTAGCGATTGCGTCCAA
CGGTGGAGGGAAACAAGCATTGGAGACTGTCCAACGGCTCCTTCCCGTGTTGTGTCAAGCCCACGGTTTG
ACGCCTGCACAAGTGGTCGCCATCGCCAGCCATGATGGCGGTAAGCAGGCGCTGGAAACAGTACAGCGCC
TGCTGCCTGTACTGTGCCAGGATCATGGACTGACCCCAGACCAGGTAGTCGCAATCGCGTCGAACATTGG
GGGAAAGCAAGCCCTGGAAACCGTGCAAAGGTTGTTGCCGGTCCTTTGTCAAGACCACGGCCTTACACCG
GAGCAAGTCGTGGCCATTGCAAGCAACATCGGTGGCAAACAGGCTCTTGAGACGGTTCAGAGACTTCTCC
CAGTTCTCTGTCAAGCCCACGGGCTGACTCCCGATCAAGTTGTAGCGATTGCGTCCAACGGTGGAGGGAA
ACAAGCATTGGAGACTGTCCAACGGCTCCTTCCCGTGTTGTGTCAAGCCCACGGTTTGACGCCTGCACAA
GTGGTCGCCATCGCCAACAACAACGGCGGTAAGCAGGCGCTGGAAACAGTACAGCGCCTGCTGCCTGTAC
TGTGCCAGGATCATGGACTGACCCCAGACCAGGTAGTCGCAATCGCGTCACATGACGGGGGAAAGCAAGC
CCTGGAAACCGTGCAAAGGTTGTTGCCGGTCCTTTGTCAAGACCACGGCCTTACACCGGAGCAAGTCGTG
GCCATTGCAAGCAATGGGGGTGGCAAACAGGCTCTTGAGACGGTTCAGAGACTTCTCCCAGTTCTCTGTC
AAGCCCACGGGCTGACTCCCGATCAAGTTGTAGCGATTGCGAATAACAATGGAGGGAAACAAGCATTGGA
GACTGTCCAACGGCTCCTTCCCGTGTTGTGTCAAGCCCACGGTTTGACGCCTGCACAAGTGGTCGCCATC
GCCAGCCATGATGGCGGTAAGCAGGCGCTGGAAACAGTACAGCGCCTGCTGCCTGTACTGTGCCAGGATC
ATGGACTGACACCCGAACAGGTGGTCGCCATTGCTTCCCACGACGGAGGACGGCCAGCCTTGGAGTCCAT
CGTAGCCCAATTGTCCAGGCCCGATCCCGCGTTGGCTGCGTTAACGAATGACCATCTGGTGGCGTTGGCA
TGTCTTGGTGGACGACCCGCGCTCGATGCAGTCAAAAAGGGTCTGCCTCATGCTCCCGCATTGATCAAAA
GAACCAACCGGCGGATTCCCGAGAGAACTTCCCATCGAGTCGCGGGATCC
