>Addgene plasmid #42826 | TAL3363 | addgene partial sequence | sequence record 60810 | JDS-TALEN-F 5'-TAGGGGTCGGTAAACAGTGG-3'
GCGGGTGAGCTTAGGGGGCCTCCGCTCCAGCTCGACACCGGGCAGCTGCTGAAGATCGCGAAGAGAGGGG
GAGTAACAGCGGTAGAGGCAGTGCACGCCTGGCGCAATGCGCTCACCGGGGCCCCCTTGAACCTGACCCC
AGACCAGGTAGTCGCAATCGCGAACAATAATGGGGGAAAGCAAGCCCTGGAAACCGTGCAAAGGTTGTTG
CCGGTCCTTTGTCAAGACCACGGCCTTACACCGGAGCAAGTCGTGGCCATTGCAAGCAATGGGGGTGGCA
AACAGGCTCTTGAGACGGTTCAGAGACTTCTCCCAGTTCTCTGTCAAGCCCACGGGCTGACTCCCGATCA
AGTTGTAGCGATTGCGAATAACAATGGAGGGAAACAAGCATTGGAGACTGTCCAACGGCTCCTTCCCGTG
TTGTGTCAAGCCCACGGTTTGACGCCTGCACAAGTGGTCGCCATCGCCAGCCATGATGGCGGTAAGCAGG
CGCTGGAAACAGTACAGCGCCTGCTGCCTGTACTGTGCCAGGATCATGGACTGACCCCAGACCAGGTAGT
CGCAATCGCGTCACATGACGGGGGAAAGCAAGCCCTGGAAACCGTGCAAAGGTTGTTGCCGGTCCTTTGT
CAAGACCACGGCCTTACACCGGAGCAAGTCGTGGCCATTGCAAATAATAACGGTGGCAAACAGGCTCTTG
AGACGGTTCAGAGACTTCTCCCAGTTCTCTGTCAAGCCCACGGGCTGACTCCCGATCAAGTTGTAGCGAT
TGCGTCCAACGGTGGAGGGAAACAAGCATTGGAGACTGTCCAACGGCTCCTTCCCGTGTTGTGTCAAGCC
CACGGTTTGACGCCTGCACAAGTGGTCGCCATCGCCAGCCATGATGGCGG
