[The description below was written by a language model from this plasmid's Addgene catalogue record.]
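Description:
TAL3363 is a TALEN expression plasmid built on the JDS71 backbone, a roughly 6.4 kb vector classed as mammalian expression with a T7 promoter. It encodes the "right" half of a TALE nuclease pair directed against the zebrafish (Danio rerio) gene snrnp35. The plasmid is maintained in E. coli as a high-copy construct under ampicillin selection. The record does not name the origin of replication, and no feature table is available for further detail on backbone elements.

The insert of about 1.6 kb is an engineered array of TAL effector repeats designed to recognise a specific 18-nucleotide site in snrnp35. It was cloned by restriction enzyme methods into the backbone, and the cloning sites were destroyed in the process. The backbone supplies the flanking coding parts, so the finished open reading frame carries an N-terminal 3X FLAG tag for detection and a C-terminal wild-type FokI cleavage domain. FokI cuts DNA only as a dimer, so this construct is meant to be used with a matching "left" TALEN that binds the opposite strand nearby. Together the two monomers position their nuclease domains over the spacer and create a double-strand break, whose error-prone repair can produce disrupting insertions or deletions.

Expression is driven by the CMV promoter in transfected cells. The T7 designation implies the coding sequence can also be transcribed in vitro, which would suit mRNA delivery into zebrafish embryos, consistent with the associated work on targeted gene disruption in somatic zebrafish cells. The insert name suggests it belongs to a community set of zebrafish-targeting TALENs.
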