Addgene plasmid #42826: TAL3363
Depositing lab: Keith Joung. Depositing organization: Massachusetts General Hospital. Publication: Targeted gene disruption in somatic zebrafish cells using engineered TALENs. Sander JD, Cade L, Khayter C, Reyon D, Peterson RT, Joung JK, Yeh JR. Nat Biotechnol. 2011 Aug 5;29(8):697-8. doi: 10.1038/nbt.1934. PubMed 21822241.
Backbone
  Vector backbone: JDS71
  Backbone manufacturer: Addgene plasmid #32287
  Backbone size w/o insert (bp): 6447
  Vector type: Mammalian Expression ; T7
Growth in bacteria
  Bacterial resistance: Ampicillin, 100 μg/mL
  Growth temperature: 37°C
  Growth strain: XL1 Blue
  Copy number: High Copy
Gene/Insert
  Gene/Insert name: ZebrafishCommunity-snrnp35-right (alt name: snrnp35)
  Species: D. rerio (zebrafish)
  Insert size (bp): 1640
  Entrez Gene: snrnp35 (a.k.a. MGC112337, zgc:112337)
  Promoter: CMV
  Tag / fusion protein: 3X Flag (N terminal on backbone); WT FOKI (C terminal on backbone)
  Cloning method: Restriction Enzyme; 5′ cloning site N/A (destroyed during cloning); 3′ cloning site N/A (destroyed during cloning)
  Sequencing primers: 5′ CMV-F; 3′ BGH-rev
Terms and licenses: Academic/Nonprofit Terms; Industry Terms: Not Available to Industry
Depositor comments: Target binding site: TGTGCCGTCAATGCTGCC It is strongly recommended that users perform a diagnostic digest to verify this plasmid prior to use. For example, a double digest of the plasmid with BamHI and KpnI should result in two bands at 2.3kb and 5.8kb.
How to cite: TAL3363 was a gift from Keith Joung (Addgene plasmid # 42826 ; http://n2t.net/addgene:42826 ; RRID:Addgene_42826)
